Addgene plasmid #228866: pLV_3xFLAG-ATP6V0A3
Purpose: Stable expression of V-ATPase subunit ATP6V0A3 with N-terminal 3xFLAG
Depositing lab: Wilhelm Palm. Depositing organization: Deutsches Krebsforschungszentrum (DKFZ). Publication: Direct control of lysosomal catabolic activity by mTORC1 through regulation of V-ATPase assembly. Ratto E, Chowdhury SR, Siefert NS, Schneider M, Wittmann M, Helm D, Palm W. Nat Commun. 2022 Aug 17;13(1):4848. doi: 10.1038/s41467-022-32515-6. PubMed 35977928.
Backbone
  Vector backbone: pLV-Ef1a-IRES Hygro
  Backbone manufacturer: Addgene #85134
  Backbone size w/o insert (bp): 9164
  Total vector size (bp): 11681
  Vector type: Lentiviral
  Selectable markers: Hygromycin
Growth in bacteria
  Bacterial resistance: Ampicillin, 100 μg/mL
  Growth temperature: 30°C
  Growth strain: NEB Stable
  Copy number: High Copy
Gene/Insert
  Gene/Insert name: ATP6V0A3 (alt name: TCIRG1)
  Species: H. sapiens (human)
  Insert size (bp): 2559
  Entrez Gene: TCIRG1 (a.k.a. ATP6N1C, ATP6V0A3, Atp6i, OC-116kDa, OC116, OPTB1, Stv1, TIRC7, Vph1, a3)
  Tag / fusion protein: 3xFLAG (N terminal on insert)
  Cloning method: Gibson Cloning
  Sequencing primers: 5′ TGAGTGGGTGGAGACTGAAG; 3′ CTTCGGCCAGTAACGTTAGG
Terms and licenses: Academic/Nonprofit Terms; Industry Terms: Not Available to Industry
How to cite: pLV_3xFLAG-ATP6V0A3 was a gift from Wilhelm Palm (Addgene plasmid # 228866 ; http://n2t.net/addgene:228866 ; RRID:Addgene_228866)
