[The description below was written by a language model from this plasmid's Addgene catalogue record and pLannotate feature annotations shown in this document.]
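Description:
pLV_3xFLAG-ATP6V0A3 is an 11.7 kb HIV-1-based lentiviral transfer plasmid built on the pLV-Ef1a-IRES Hygro backbone and designed for stable expression of a tagged human V-ATPase subunit in mammalian cells. In bacteria it is maintained through a high-copy ColE1/pUC-type origin and an ampicillin resistance gene (β-lactamase). The record specifies a recombination-deficient "stable" E. coli strain, as is usual for plasmids carrying repeated LTR sequences. The viral portion, as annotated, consists of two HIV-1 LTR regions flanked by nef-derived remnants. Between them lie the Ψ packaging signal with a partial gag sequence, the Rev response element for Rev-dependent nuclear export of the genomic RNA, and the cPPT/CTS element that aids nuclear import and transduction. A WPRE sits upstream of the 3' LTR to enhance transcript stability and expression.

The payload is a single bicistronic cassette driven by the human EF-1α promoter, comprising the core promoter and its intron A. The first cistron encodes three tandem FLAG epitopes fused in frame to the N terminus of human ATP6V0A3 (TCIRG1), the a3 isoform of the V0 domain a subunit that forms part of the V-ATPase proton channel. It was inserted by Gibson assembly. An EMCV IRES follows and permits cap-independent translation of hygromycin phosphotransferase from the same transcript, so hygromycin-resistant cells should also express the tagged subunit. After packaging into lentiviral particles, the construct is used to generate stable cell lines in which the FLAG tag allows detection or immunoprecipitation of ATP6V0A3. According to the associated publication title, this supported studies of V-ATPase assembly and its regulation by mTORC1 in lysosomal function.
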