Features (pLannotate 1.2.2; 24 found; start..end, strand, type, name):
    125..1147    +  CDS            hph: KHYB_ECOLX - Experimental evidence at protein level: Swiss-Prot protein existence level 1. The aminoglycoside phosphotransferases achieve inactivation of their antibiotic substrates by phosphorylation. Only phosphorylates hygromycin and closely related compounds such as demethyl analogs and destomycin. From Escherichia coli.
   1174..1762    +  misc_feature   WPRE: woodchuck hepatitis virus posttranscriptional regulatory element
   1779..2297    +  CDS            nef (fragment): NEF_HV1BR - Experimental evidence at protein level: Swiss-Prot protein existence level 1. Extracellular Nef protein targets CD4(+) T-lymphocytes for apoptosis by interacting with CXCR4 surface receptors (PubMed:14990729). From Human immunodeficiency virus type 1 group M subtype B (isolate BRU/LAI) (HIV-1).
   2345..2602    +  LTR            5' LTR (truncated): truncated 5' long terminal repeat (LTR) from HIV-1
   2752..2774    -  protein_bind   lac operator (fragment): The lac repressor binds to the lac operator to inhibit transcription in E. coli. This inhibition can be relieved by adding lactose or isopropyl-β-D-thiogalactopyranoside (IPTG). lac repressor encoded by lacI
   2778..2808    -  promoter       lac promoter: promoter for the E. coli lac operon
   2823..2844    -  protein_bind   CAP binding site: CAP binding activates transcription in the presence of cAMP. E. coli catabolite activator protein
   2857..2949    -  CDS            lacI (fragment): lac repressor; lacI; The lac repressor binds to the lac operator to inhibit transcription in E. coli. This inhibition can be relieved by adding lactose or isopropyl-β-D-thiogalactopyranoside (IPTG).
   3132..3720    -  rep_origin     ori: high-copy-number ColE1/pMB1/pBR322/pUC origin of replication
   3891..4751    -  CDS            AmpR: β-lactamase; bla; confers resistance to ampicillin, carbenicillin, and related antibiotics
   4752..4856    -  promoter       AmpR promoter: bla
   4904..5038    +  polyA_signal   SV40 poly(A) signal: SV40 polyadenylation signal
   5205..5534    +  CDS            nef (fragment): NEF_HV1BR - Experimental evidence at protein level: Swiss-Prot protein existence level 1. Extracellular Nef protein targets CD4(+) T-lymphocytes for apoptosis by interacting with CXCR4 surface receptors (PubMed:14990729). From Human immunodeficiency virus type 1 group M subtype B (isolate BRU/LAI) (HIV-1).
   5582..5839    +  LTR            5' LTR (truncated): truncated 5' long terminal repeat (LTR) from HIV-1
   5886..6011    +  misc_feature   HIV-1 Ψ: packaging signal of human immunodeficiency virus type 1
   5995..6333    +  CDS            HIV-1 gag (fragment): gag protein from human immunodeficiency virus 1; gag
   6508..6741    +  misc_feature   RRE: The Rev response element (RRE) of HIV-1 allows for Rev-dependent mRNA export from the nucleus to the cytoplasm.
   7118..7218    +  CDS            Rev (fragment): human immunodeficiency virus 1 (HIV-1) Rev protein; rev; enhances nuclear export of unspliced and incompletely spliced viral mRNAs
   7233..7348    +  misc_feature   cPPT/CTS: central polypurine tract and central termination sequence of HIV-1 (lacking the first T)
   7426..7637    +  promoter       EF-1α core promoter: core promoter for human elongation factor EF-1α
   7638..8576    +  intron         EF-1α intron A: intron upstream of the start codon of human EF-1α
   8590..8655    +  CDS            3xFLAG: three tandem FLAG® epitope tags, followed by an enterokinase cleavage site
   8656..11142   +  CDS            TCIRG1: VPP3_HUMAN - Also known as ATP6N1C, ATP6V0A3. Experimental evidence at protein level: Swiss-Prot protein existence level 1. Part of the proton channel of V-ATPases (By similarity). Seems to be directly involved in T-cell activation. From Homo sapiens (Human).
  11242..122     +  misc_feature   IRES (across the origin): internal ribosome entry site (IRES) of the encephalomyocarditis virus (EMCV)
>Addgene plasmid #228866 | pLV_3xFLAG-ATP6V0A3 | addgene full sequence | sequence record 454342 | Addgene NGS Result
TGTATGGGATCTGATCTGGGGCCTCGGTGCACATGCTTTACATGTGTTTAGTCGAGGTTAAAAAAACGTC
TAGGCCCCCCGAACCACGGGGACGTGGTTTTCCTTTGAAAAACACGATAATACCATGAAAAAGCCTGAAC
TCACCGCGACGTCTGTCGAGAAGTTTCTGATCGAAAAGTTCGACAGCGTCTCCGACCTGATGCAGCTCTC
GGAGGGCGAAGAATCTCGTGCTTTCAGCTTCGATGTAGGAGGGCGTGGATATGTCCTGCGGGTAAATAGC
TGCGCCGATGGTTTCTACAAAGATCGTTATGTTTATCGGCACTTTGCATCGGCCGCGCTCCCGATTCCGG
AAGTGCTTGACATTGGGGAATTTAGCGAGAGCCTGACCTATTGCATCTCCCGCCGTGCACAGGGTGTCAC
GTTGCAAGACCTGCCTGAAACCGAACTGCCCGCTGTTCTGCAGCCGGTCGCGGAGGCCATGGATGCGATC
GCTGCGGCCGATCTTAGCCAGACGAGCGGGTTCGGCCCATTCGGACCGCAAGGAATCGGTCAATACACTA
CATGGCGTGATTTCATATGCGCGATTGCTGATCCCCATGTGTATCACTGGCAAACTGTGATGGACGACAC
CGTCAGTGCGTCCGTCGCGCAGGCTCTCGATGAGCTGATGCTTTGGGCCGAGGACTGCCCCGAAGTCCGG
CACCTCGTGCACGCGGATTTCGGCTCCAACAATGTCCTGACGGACAATGGCCGCATAACAGCGGTCATTG
ACTGGAGCGAGGCGATGTTCGGGGATTCCCAATACGAGGTCGCCAACATCTTCTTCTGGAGGCCGTGGTT
GGCTTGTATGGAGCAGCAGACGCGCTACTTCGAGCGGAGGCATCCGGAGCTTGCAGGATCGCCGCGGCTC
CGGGCGTATATGCTCCGCATTGGTCTTGACCAACTCTATCAGAGCTTGGTTGACGGCAATTTCGATGATG
CAGCTTGGGCGCAGGGTCGATGCGACGCAATCGTCCGATCCGGAGCCGGGACTGTCGGGCGTACACAAAT
CGCCCGCAGAAGCGCGGCCGTCTGGACCGATGGCTGTGTAGAAGTACTCGCCGATAGTGGAAACCGACGC
CCCAGCACTCGTCCGAGGGCAAAGGAATAGCCCGGGCGGGGCGCGTCTGGAACAATCAACCTCTGGATTA
CAAAATTTGTGAAAGATTGACTGGTATTCTTAACTATGTTGCTCCTTTTACGCTATGTGGATACGCTGCT
TTAATGCCTTTGTATCATGCTATTGCTTCCCGTATGGCTTTCATTTTCTCCTCCTTGTATAAATCCTGGT
TGCTGTCTCTTTATGAGGAGTTGTGGCCCGTTGTCAGGCAACGTGGCGTGGTGTGCACTGTGTTTGCTGA
CGCAACCCCCACTGGTTGGGGCATTGCCACCACCTGTCAGCTCCTTTCCGGGACTTTCGCTTTCCCCCTC
CCTATTGCCACGGCGGAACTCATCGCCGCCTGCCTTGCCCGCTGCTGGACAGGGGCTCGGCTGTTGGGCA
CTGACAATTCCGTGGTGTTGTCGGGGAAGCTGACGTCCTTTCCATGGCTGCTCGCCTGTGTTGCCACCTG
GATTCTGCGCGGGACGTCCTTCTGCTACGTCCCTTCGGCCCTCAATCCAGCGGACCTTCCTTCCCGCGGC
CTGCTGCCGGCTCTGCGGCCTCTTCCGCGTCTTCGCCTTCGCCCTCAGACGAGTCGGATCTCCCTTTGGG
CCGCCTCCCCGCCTGGAATTAATTCTGCAGTCGAGACCTAGAAAAACATGGAGCAATCACAAGTAGCAAT
ACAGCAGCTACCAATGCTGATTGTGCCTGGCTAGAAGCACAAGAGGAGGAGGAGGTGGGTTTTCCAGTCA
CACCTCAGGTACCTTTAAGACCAATGACTTACAAGGCAGCTGTAGATCTTAGCCACTTTTTAAAAGAAAA
GAGGGGACTGGAAGGGCTAATTCACTCCCAACGAAGACAAGATATCCTTGATCTGTGGATCTACCACACA
CAAGGCTACTTCCCTGATTAGCAGAACTACACACCAGGGCCAGGGGTCAGATATCCACTGACCTTTGGAT
GGTGCTACAAGCTAGTACCAGTTGAGCCAGATAAGGTAGAAGAGGCCAATAAAGGAGAGAACACCAGCTT
GTTACACCCTGTGAGCCTGCATGGGATGGATGACCCGGAGAGAGAAGTGTTAGAGTGGAGGTTTGACAGC
CGCCTAGCATTTCATCACGTGGCCCGAGAGCTGCATCCGGAGTACTTCAAGAACTGCTGATATCGAGCTT
GCTACAAGGGACTTTCCGCTGGGGACTTTCCAGGGAGGCGTGGCCTGGGCGGGACTGGGGAGTGGCGAGC
CCTCAGATCCTGCATATAAGCAGCTGCTTTTTGCCTGTACTGGGTCTCTCTGGTTAGACCAGATCTGAGC
CTGGGAGCTCTCTGGCTAACTAGGGAACCCACTGCTTAAGCCTCAATAAAGCTTGCCTTGAGTGCTTCAA
GTAGTGTGTGCCCGTCTGTTGTGTGACTCTGGTAACTAGAGATCCCTCAGACCCTTTTAGTCAGTGTGGA
AAATCTCTAGCAGTAGTAGTTCATGTCATCTTATTATTCAGTATTTATAACTTGCAAAGAAATGAATATC
AGAGAGTGAGAGGCCTTGACATTGCTAGCGTTTACCGTCGACCTCTAGCTAGAGCTTGGCGTAATCATGG
TCATAGCTGTTTCCTGTGTGAAATTGTTATCCGCTCACAATTCCACACAACATACGAGCCGGAAGCATAA
AGTGTAAAGCCTGGGGTGCCTAATGAGTGAGCTAACTCACATTAATTGCGTTGCGCTCACTGCCCGCTTT
CCAGTCGGGAAACCTGTCGTGCCAGCTGCATTAATGAATCGGCCAACGCGCGGGGAGAGGCGGTTTGCGT
ATTGGGCGCTCTTCCGCTTCCTCGCTCACTGACTCGCTGCGCTCGGTCGTTCGGCTGCGGCGAGCGGTAT
CAGCTCACTCAAAGGCGGTAATACGGTTATCCACAGAATCAGGGGATAACGCAGGAAAGAACATGTGAGC
AAAAGGCCAGCAAAAGGCCAGGAACCGTAAAAAGGCCGCGTTGCTGGCGTTTTTCCATAGGCTCCGCCCC
CCTGACGAGCATCACAAAAATCGACGCTCAAGTCAGAGGTGGCGAAACCCGACAGGACTATAAAGATACC
AGGCGTTTCCCCCTGGAAGCTCCCTCGTGCGCTCTCCTGTTCCGACCCTGCCGCTTACCGGATACCTGTC
CGCCTTTCTCCCTTCGGGAAGCGTGGCGCTTTCTCATAGCTCACGCTGTAGGTATCTCAGTTCGGTGTAG
GTCGTTCGCTCCAAGCTGGGCTGTGTGCACGAACCCCCCGTTCAGCCCGACCGCTGCGCCTTATCCGGTA
ACTATCGTCTTGAGTCCAACCCGGTAAGACACGACTTATCGCCACTGGCAGCAGCCACTGGTAACAGGAT
TAGCAGAGCGAGGTATGTAGGCGGTGCTACAGAGTTCTTGAAGTGGTGGCCTAACTACGGCTACACTAGA
AGAACAGTATTTGGTATCTGCGCTCTGCTGAAGCCAGTTACCTTCGGAAAAAGAGTTGGTAGCTCTTGAT
CCGGCAAACAAACCACCGCTGGTAGCGGTGGTTTTTTTGTTTGCAAGCAGCAGATTACGCGCAGAAAAAA
AGGATCTCAAGAAGATCCTTTGATCTTTTCTACGGGGTCTGACGCTCAGTGGAACGAAAACTCACGTTAA
GGGATTTTGGTCATGAGATTATCAAAAAGGATCTTCACCTAGATCCTTTTAAATTAAAAATGAAGTTTTA
AATCAATCTAAAGTATATATGAGTAAACTTGGTCTGACAGTTACCAATGCTTAATCAGTGAGGCACCTAT
CTCAGCGATCTGTCTATTTCGTTCATCCATAGTTGCCTGACTCCCCGTCGTGTAGATAACTACGATACGG
GAGGGCTTACCATCTGGCCCCAGTGCTGCAATGATACCGCGAGACCCACGCTCACCGGCTCCAGATTTAT
CAGCAATAAACCAGCCAGCCGGAAGGGCCGAGCGCAGAAGTGGTCCTGCAACTTTATCCGCCTCCATCCA
GTCTATTAATTGTTGCCGGGAAGCTAGAGTAAGTAGTTCGCCAGTTAATAGTTTGCGCAACGTTGTTGCC
ATTGCTACAGGCATCGTGGTGTCACGCTCGTCGTTTGGTATGGCTTCATTCAGCTCCGGTTCCCAACGAT
CAAGGCGAGTTACATGATCCCCCATGTTGTGCAAAAAAGCGGTTAGCTCCTTCGGTCCTCCGATCGTTGT
CAGAAGTAAGTTGGCCGCAGTGTTATCACTCATGGTTATGGCAGCACTGCATAATTCTCTTACTGTCATG
CCATCCGTAAGATGCTTTTCTGTGACTGGTGAGTACTCAACCAAGTCATTCTGAGAATAGTGTATGCGGC
GACCGAGTTGCTCTTGCCCGGCGTCAATACGGGATAATACCGCGCCACATAGCAGAACTTTAAAAGTGCT
CATCATTGGAAAACGTTCTTCGGGGCGAAAACTCTCAAGGATCTTACCGCTGTTGAGATCCAGTTCGATG
TAACCCACTCGTGCACCCAACTGATCTTCAGCATCTTTTACTTTCACCAGCGTTTCTGGGTGAGCAAAAA
CAGGAAGGCAAAATGCCGCAAAAAAGGGAATAAGGGCGACACGGAAATGTTGAATACTCATACTCTTCCT
TTTTCAATATTATTGAAGCATTTATCAGGGTTATTGTCTCATGAGCGGATACATATTTGAATGTATTTAG
AAAAATAAACAAATAGGGGTTCCGCGCACATTTCCCCGAAAAGTGCCACCTGACGTCGACGGATCGGGAG
ATCAACTTGTTTATTGCAGCTTATAATGGTTACAAATAAAGCAATAGCATCACAAATTTCACAAATAAAG
CATTTTTTTCACTGCATTCTAGTTGTGGTTTGTCCAAACTCATCAATGTATCTTATCATGTCTGGATCAA
CTGGATAACTCAAGCTAACCAAAATCATCCCAAACTTCCCACCCCATACCCTATTACCACTGCCAATTAC
CTGTGGTTTCATTTACTCTAAACCTGTGATTCCTCTGAATTATTTTCATTTTAAAGAAATTGTATTTGTT
AAATATGTACTACAAACTTAGTAGTTGGAAGGGCTAATTCACTCCCAAAGAAGACAAGATATCCTTGATC
TGTGGATCTACCACACACAAGGCTACTTCCCTGATTAGCAGAACTACACACCAGGGCCAGGGGTCAGATA
TCCACTGACCTTTGGATGGTGCTACAAGCTAGTACCAGTTGAGCCAGATAAGGTAGAAGAGGCCAATAAA
GGAGAGAACACCAGCTTGTTACACCCTGTGAGCCTGCATGGGATGGATGACCCGGAGAGAGAAGTGTTAG
AGTGGAGGTTTGACAGCCGCCTAGCATTTCATCACGTGGCCCGAGAGCTGCATCCGGAGTACTTCAAGAA
CTGCTGATATCGAGCTTGCTACAAGGGACTTTCCGCTGGGGACTTTCCAGGGAGGCGTGGCCTGGGCGGG
ACTGGGGAGTGGCGAGCCCTCAGATCCTGCATATAAGCAGCTGCTTTTTGCCTGTACTGGGTCTCTCTGG
TTAGACCAGATCTGAGCCTGGGAGCTCTCTGGCTAACTAGGGAACCCACTGCTTAAGCCTCAATAAAGCT
TGCCTTGAGTGCTTCAAGTAGTGTGTGCCCGTCTGTTGTGTGACTCTGGTAACTAGAGATCCCTCAGACC
CTTTTAGTCAGTGTGGAAAATCTCTAGCAGTGGCGCCCGAACAGGGACTTGAAAGCGAAAGGGAAACCAG
AGGAGCTCTCTCGACGCAGGACTCGGCTTGCTGAAGCGCGCACGGCAAGAGGCGAGGGGCGGCGACTGGT
GAGTACGCCAAAAATTTTGACTAGCGGAGGCTAGAAGGAGAGAGATGGGTGCGAGAGCGTCAGTATTAAG
CGGGGGAGAATTAGATCGCGATGGGAAAAAATTCGGTTAAGGCCAGGGGGAAAGAAAAAATATAAATTAA
AACATATAGTATGGGCAAGCAGGGAGCTAGAACGATTCGCAGTTAATCCTGGCCTGTTAGAAACATCAGA
AGGCTGTAGACAAATACTGGGACAGCTACAACCATCCCTTCAGACAGGATCAGAAGAACTTAGATCATTA
TATAATACAGTAGCAACCCTCTATTGTGTGCATCAAAGGATAGAGATAAAAGACACCAAGGAAGCTTTAG
ACAAGATAGAGGAAGAGCAAAACAAAAGTAAGACCACCGCACAGCAAGCGGCCGGCCGCTGATCTTCAGA
CCTGGAGGAGGAGATATGAGGGACAATTGGAGAAGTGAATTATATAAATATAAAGTAGTAAAAATTGAAC
CATTAGGAGTAGCACCCACCAAGGCAAAGAGAAGAGTGGTGCAGAGAGAAAAAAGAGCAGTGGGAATAGG
AGCTTTGTTCCTTGGGTTCTTGGGAGCAGCAGGAAGCACTATGGGCGCAGCGTCAATGACGCTGACGGTA
CAGGCCAGACAATTATTGTCTGGTATAGTGCAGCAGCAGAACAATTTGCTGAGGGCTATTGAGGCGCAAC
AGCATCTGTTGCAACTCACAGTCTGGGGCATCAAGCAGCTCCAGGCAAGAATCCTGGCTGTGGAAAGATA
CCTAAAGGATCAACAGCTCCTGGGGATTTGGGGTTGCTCTGGAAAACTCATTTGCACCACTGCTGTGCCT
TGGAATGCTAGTTGGAGTAATAAATCTCTGGAACAGATTTGGAATCACACGACCTGGATGGAGTGGGACA
GAGAAATTAACAATTACACAAGCTTAATACACTCCTTAATTGAAGAATCGCAAAACCAGCAAGAAAAGAA
TGAACAAGAATTATTGGAATTAGATAAATGGGCAAGTTTGTGGAATTGGTTTAACATAACAAATTGGCTG
TGGTATATAAAATTATTCATAATGATAGTAGGAGGCTTGGTAGGTTTAAGAATAGTTTTTGCTGTACTTT
CTATAGTGAATAGAGTTAGGCAGGGATATTCACCATTATCGTTTCAGACCCACCTCCCAACCCCGAGGGG
ACCCGACAGGCCCGAAGGAATAGAAGAAGAAGGTGGAGAGAGAGACAGAGACAGATCCATTCGATTAGTG
AACGGATCTCGACGGTATCGCCTTTAAAAGAAAAGGGGGGATTGGGGGGTACAGTGCAGGGGAAAGAATA
GTAGACATAATAGCAACAGACATACAAACTAAAGAATTACAAAAACAAATTACAAAAATTCAAAATTTTC
GGGTTTATTACAGGGACAGCAGAGATCCAGTTTATCGATGAGGCCCTTTCGTCTTCACTCGAGGTGCCCG
TCAGTGGGCAGAGCGCACATCGCCCACAGTCCCCGAGAAGTTGGGGGGAGGGGTCGGCAATTGAACCGGT
GCCTAGAGAAGGTGGCGCGGGGTAAACTGGGAAAGTGATGTCGTGTACTGGCTCCGCCTTTTTCCCGAGG
GTGGGGGAGAACCGTATATAAGTGCAGTAGTCGCCGTGAACGTTCTTTTTCGCAACGGGTTTGCCGCCAG
AACACAGGTAAGTGCCGTGTGTGGTTCCCGCGGGCCTGGCCTCTTTACGGGTTATGGCCCTTGCGTGCCT
TGAATTACTTCCACCTGGCTGCAGTACGTGATTCTTGATCCCGAGCTTCGGGTTGGAAGTGGGTGGGAGA
GTTCGAGGCCTTGCGCTTAAGGAGCCCCTTCGCCTCGTGCTTGAGTTGAGGCCTGGCCTGGGCGCTGGGG
CCGCCGCGTGCGAATCTGGTGGCACCTTCGCGCCTGTCTCGCTGCTTTCGATAAGTCTCTAGCCATTTAA
AATTTTTGATGACCTGCTGCGACGCTTTTTTTCTGGCAAGATAGTCTTGTAAATGCGGGCCAAGATCTGC
ACACTGGTATTTCGGTTTTTGGGGCCGCGGGCGGCGACGGGGCCCGTGCGTCCCAGCGCACATGTTCGGC
GAGGCGGGGCCTGCGAGCGCGGCCACCGAGAATCGGACGGGGGTAGTCTCAAGCTGGCCGGCCTGCTCTG
GTGCCTGGCCTCGCGCCGCCGTGTATCGCCCCGCCCTGGGCGGCAAGGCTGGCCCGGTCGGCACCAGTTG
CGTGAGCGGAAAGATGGCCGCTTCCCGGCCCTGCTGCAGGGAGCTCAAAATGGAGGACGCGGCGCTCGGG
AGAGCGGGCGGGTGAGTCACCCACACAAAGGAAAAGGGCCTTTCCGTCCTCAGCCGTCGCTTCATGTGAC
TCCACGGAGTACCGGGCGCCGTCCAGGCACCTCGATTAGTTCTCGAGCTTTTGGAGTACGTCGTCTTTAG
GTTGGGGGGAGGGGTTTTATGCGATGGAGTTTCCCCACACTGAGTGGGTGGAGACTGAAGTTAGGCCAGC
TTGGCACTTGATGTAATTCTCCTTGGAATTTGCCCTTTTTGAGTTTGGATCTTGGTTCATTCTCAAGCCT
CAGACAGTGGTTCAAAGTTTTTTTCTTCCATTTCAGGTGTCGTGAGATGGACTACAAAGACCATGACGGT
GATTATAAAGATCATGATATCGATTACAAGGATGACGATGACAAGGGCTCCATGTTCCGGAGCGAGGAGG
TGGCCCTGGTCCAGCTCTTTCTGCCCACAGCGGCTGCCTACACCTGCGTGAGTCGGCTGGGCGAGCTGGG
CCTCGTGGAGTTCAGAGACCTCAACGCCTCGGTGAGCGCCTTCCAGAGACGCTTTGTGGTTGATGTTCGG
CGCTGTGAGGAGCTGGAGAAGACCTTCACCTTCCTGCAGGAGGAGGTGCGGCGGGCTGGGCTGGTCCTGC
CCCCGCCAAAGGGGAGGCTGCCGGCACCCCCACCCCGGGACCTGCTGCGCATCCAGGAGGAGACGGAGCG
CCTGGCCCAGGAGCTGCGGGATGTGCGGGGCAACCAGCAGGCCCTGCGGGCCCAGCTGCACCAGCTGCAG
CTCCACGCCGCCGTGCTACGCCAGGGCCATGAACCTCAGCTGGCAGCCGCCCACACAGATGGGGCCTCAG
AGAGGACGCCCCTGCTCCAGGCCCCCGGGGGGCCGCACCAGGACCTGAGGGTCAACTTTGTGGCAGGTGC
CGTGGAGCCCCACAAGGCCCCTGCCCTAGAGCGCCTGCTCTGGAGGGCCTGCCGCGGCTTCCTCATTGCC
AGCTTCAGGGAGCTGGAGCAGCCGCTGGAGCACCCCGTGACGGGCGAGCCAGCCACGTGGATGACCTTCC
TCATCTCCTACTGGGGTGAGCAGATCGGACAGAAGATCCGCAAGATCACGGACTGCTTCCACTGCCACGT
CTTCCCGTTTCTGCAGCAGGAGGAGGCCCGCCTCGGGGCCCTGCAGCAGCTGCAACAGCAGAGCCAGGAG
CTGCAGGAGGTCCTCGGGGAGACAGAGCGGTTCCTGAGCCAGGTGCTAGGCCGGGTGCTGCAGCTGCTGC
CGCCAGGGCAGGTGCAGGTCCACAAGATGAAGGCCGTGTACCTGGCCCTGAACCAGTGCAGCGTGAGCAC
CACGCACAAGTGCCTCATTGCCGAGGCCTGGTGCTCTGTGCGAGACCTGCCCGCCCTGCAGGAGGCCCTG
CGGGACAGCTCGATGGAGGAGGGAGTGAGTGCCGTGGCTCACCGCATCCCCTGCCGGGACATGCCCCCCA
CACTCATCCGCACCAACCGCTTCACGGCCAGCTTCCAGGGCATCGTGGATGCCTACGGCGTGGGCCGCTA
CCAGGAGGTCAACCCCGCTCCCTACACCATCATCACCTTCCCCTTCCTGTTTGCTGTGATGTTCGGGGAT
GTGGGCCACGGGCTGCTCATGTTCCTCTTCGCCCTGGCCATGGTCCTTGCGGAGAACCGACCGGCTGTGA
AGGCCGCGCAGAACGAGATCTGGCAGACTTTCTTCAGGGGCCGCTACCTGCTCCTGCTTATGGGCCTGTT
CTCCATCTACACCGGCTTCATCTACAACGAGTGCTTCAGTCGCGCCACCAGCATCTTCCCCTCGGGCTGG
AGTGTGGCCGCCATGGCCAACCAGTCTGGCTGGAGTGATGCATTCCTGGCCCAGCACACGATGCTTACCC
TGGATCCCAACGTCACCGGTGTCTTCCTGGGACCCTACCCCTTTGGCATCGATCCTATTTGGAGCCTGGC
TGCCAACCACTTGAGCTTCCTCAACTCCTTCAAGATGAAGATGTCCGTCATCCTGGGCGTCGTGCACATG
GCCTTTGGGGTGGTCCTCGGAGTCTTCAACCACGTGCACTTTGGCCAGAGGCACCGGCTGCTGCTGGAGA
CGCTGCCGGAGCTCACCTTCCTGCTGGGACTCTTCGGTTACCTCGTGTTCCTAGTCATCTACAAGTGGCT
GTGTGTCTGGGCTGCCAGGGCCGCCTCGGCCCCCAGCATCCTCATCCACTTCATCAACATGTTCCTCTTC
TCCCACAGCCCCAGCAACAGGCTGCTCTACCCCCGGCAGGAGGTGGTCCAGGCCACGCTGGTGGTCCTGG
CCTTGGCCATGGTGCCCATCCTGCTGCTTGGCACACCCCTGCACCTGCTGCACCGCCACCGCCGCCGCCT
GCGGAGGAGGCCCGCTGACCGACAGGAGGAAAACAAGGCCGGGTTGCTGGACCTGCCTGACGCATCTGTG
AATGGCTGGAGCTCCGATGAGGAAAAGGCAGGGGGCCTGGATGATGAAGAGGAGGCCGAGCTCGTCCCCT
CCGAGGTGCTCATGCACCAGGCCATCCACACCATCGAGTTCTGCCTGGGCTGCGTCTCCAACACCGCCTC
CTACCTGCGCCTGTGGGCCCTGAGCCTGGCCCACGCCCAGCTGTCCGAGGTTCTGTGGGCCATGGTGATG
CGCATAGGCCTGGGCCTGGGCCGGGAGGTGGGCGTGGCGGCTGTGGTGCTGGTCCCCATCTTTGCCGCCT
TTGCCGTGATGACCGTGGCTATCCTGCTGGTGATGGAGGGACTCTCAGCCTTCCTGCACGCCCTGCGGCT
GCACTGGGTGGAATTCCAGAACAAGTTCTACTCAGGCACGGGCTACAAGCTGAGTCCCTTCACCTTCGCT
GCCACAGATGACTAGCCTCGAGGGCGGCCGCTCTAGAGTCGACGGGCCGCGGTAACAATTGTTAACTAAC
TTAAGCTAGCAACGGTTTCCCTCTAGCGGGATCAATTCCGCCCCCCCCCCCTAACGTTACTGGCCGAAGC
CGCTTGGAATAAGGCCGGTGTGCGTTTGTCTATATGTTATTTTCCACCATATTGCCGTCTTTTGGCAATG
TGAGGGCCCGGAAACCTGGCCCTGTCTTCTTGACGAGCATTCCTAGGGGTCTTTCCCCTCTCGCCAAAGG
AATGCAAGGTCTGTTGAATGTCGTGAAGGAAGCAGTTCCTCTGGAAGCTTCTTGAAGACAAACAACGTCT
GTAGCGACCCTTTGCAGGCAGCGGAACCCCCCACCTGGCGACAGGTGCCTCTGCGGCCAAAAGCCACGTG
TATAAGATACACCTGCAAAGGCGGCACAACCCCAGTGCCACGTTGTGAGTTGGATAGTTGTGGAAAGAGT
CAAATGGCTCTCCTCAAGCGTATTCAACAAGGGGCTGAAGGATGCCCAGAAGGTACCCCAT
